>Addgene plasmid #85489 | pCDNA3 ATP5O(TISU)-FF | addgene full sequence | sequence record 169530 | Addgene NGS Result
GCTGCTTCGCGATGTACGGGCCAGATATACGCGTTGACATTGATTATTGACTAGTTATTAATAGTAATCA
ATTACGGGGTCATTAGTTCATAGCCCATATATGGAGTTCCGCGTTACATAACTTACGGTAAATGGCCCGC
CTGGCTGACCGCCCAACGACCCCCGCCCATTGACGTCAATAATGACGTATGTTCCCATAGTAACGCCAAT
AGGGACTTTCCATTGACGTCAATGGGTGGAGTATTTACGGTAAACTGCCCACTTGGCAGTACATCAAGTG
TATCATATGCCAAGTACGCCCCCTATTGACGTCAATGACGGTAAATGGCCCGCCTGGCATTATGCCCAGT
ACATGACCTTATGGGACTTTCCTACTTGGCAGTACATCTACGTATTAGTCATCGCTATTACCATGGTGAT
GCGGTTTTGGCAGTACATCAATGGGCGTGGATAGCGGTTTGACTCACGGGGATTTCCAAGTCTCCACCCC
ATTGACGTCAATGGGAGTTTGTTTTGGCACCAAAATCAACGGGACTTTCCAAAATGTCGTAACAACTCCG
CCCCATTGACGCAAATGGGCGGTAGGCGTGTACGGTGGGAGGTCTATATAAGCAGAGCTCTCTGGCTAAC
TAGAGAACCCACTGCTTACTGGCTTATCGAAATTAATACGACTCACTATAGGGAGACCCAAGCTTGGTAC
CGAGCTCGGATCCAAGGGAGAAGATGGCTGCCGCCAAAAACATAAAGAAAGGCCCGGCGCCATTCTATCC
TCTAGAGGATGGAACCGCTGGAGAGCAACTGCATAAGGCTATGAAGAGATACGCCCTGGTTCCTGGAACA
ATTGCTTTTACAGATGCACATATCGAGGTGAACATCACGTACGCGGAATACTTCGAAATGTCCGTTCGGT
TGGCAGAAGCTATGAAACGATATGGGCTGAATACAAATCACAGAATCGTCGTATGCAGTGAAAACTCTCT
TCAATTCTTTATGCCGGTGTTGGGCGCGTTATTTATCGGAGTTGCAGTTGCGCCCGCGAACGACATTTAT
AATGAACGTGAATTGCTCAACAGTATGAACATTTCGCAGCCTACCGTAGTGTTTGTTTCCAAAAAGGGGT
TGCAAAAAATTTTGAACGTGCAAAAAAAATTACCAATAATCCAGAAAATTATTATCATGGATTCTAAAAC
GGATTACCAGGGATTTCAGTCGATGTACACGTTCGTCACATCTCATCTACCTCCCGGTTTTAATGAATAC
GATTTTGTACCAGAGTCCTTTGATCGTGACAAAACAATTGCACTGATAATGAATTCCTCTGGATCTACTG
GGTTACCTAAGGGTGTGGCCCTTCCGCATAGAACTGCCTGCGTCAGATTCTCGCATGCCAGAGATCCTAT
TTTTGGCAATCAAATCATTCCGGATACTGCGATTTTAAGTGTTGTTCCATTCCATCACGGTTTTGGAATG
TTTACTACACTCGGATATTTGATATGTGGATTTCGAGTCGTCTTAATGTATAGATTTGAAGAAGAGCTGT
TTTTACGATCCCTTCAGGATTACAAAATTCAAAGTGCGTTGCTAGTACCAACCCTATTTTCATTCTTCGC
CAAAAGCACTCTGATTGACAAATACGATTTATCTAATTTACACGAAATTGCTTCTGGGGGCGCACCTCTT
TCGAAAGAAGTCGGGGAAGCGGTTGCAAAACGCTTCCATCTTCCAGGGATACGACAAGGATATGGGCTCA
CTGAGACTACATCAGCTATTCTGATTACACCCGAGGGGGATGATAAACCGGGCGCGGTCGGTAAAGTTGT
TCCATTTTTTGAAGCGAAGGTTGTGGATCTGGATACCGGGAAAACGCTGGGCGTTAATCAGAGAGGCGAA
TTATGTGTCAGAGGACCTATGATTATGTCCGGTTATGTAAACAATCCGGAAGCGACCAACGCCTTGATTG
ACAAGGATGGATGGCTACATTCTGGAGACATAGCTTACTGGGACGAAGACGAACACTTCTTCATAGTTGA
CCGCTTGAAGTCTTTAATTAAATACAAAGGATATCAGGTGGCCCCCGCTGAATTGGAATCGATATTGTTA
CAACACCCCAACATCTTCGACGCGGGCGTGGCAGGTCTTCCCGACGATGACGCCGGTGAACTTCCCGCCG
CCGTTGTTGTTTTGGAGCACGGAAAGACGATGACGGAAAAAGAGATCGTGGATTACGTCGCCAGTCAAGT
AACAACCGCGAAAAAGTTGCGCGGAGGAGTTGTGTTTGTGGACGAAGTACCGAAAGGTCTTACCGGAAAA
CTCGACGCAAGAAAAATCAGAGAGATCCTCATAAAGGCCAAGAAGGGCGGAAAGTCCAAATTGTAAAATG
TAACTGTATTCAGCGATGACGAAATTCTTAGCTATTGTAATCCTCCGAGGCCTCGAGCATGCATCTAGAG
GGCCCTATTCTATAGTGTCACCTAAATGCTAGAGCTCGCTGATCAGCCTCGACTGTGCCTTCTAGTTGCC
AGCCATCTGTTGTTTGCCCCTCCCCCGTGCCTTCCTTGACCCTGGAAGGTGCCACTCCCACTGTCCTTTC
CTAATAAAATGAGGAAATTGCATCGCATTGTCTGAGTAGGTGTCATTCTATTCTGGGGGGTGGGGTGGGG
CAGGACAGCAAGGGGGAGGATTGGGAAGACAATAGCAGGCATGCTGGGGATGCGGTGGGCTCTATGGCTT
CTGAGGCGGAAAGAACCAGCTGGGGCTCTAGGGGGTATCCCC
[124 nt withheld, positions 2773-2896]
C
[91 nt withheld, positions 2898-2988]
A
[49 nt withheld, positions 2990-3038]
CCTTTGACGTTGGAGTCCACGTTCTTT
[37 nt withheld, positions 3066-3102]
ACCCTATCTCGGTCTATTCTTTTGATTTATAAGGGATTTTGCCGATTTCGGCCTATTGGTTAAAAAATGA
GCTGATTTAACAAAAATTTAACGCGAATTAATTCTGTGGAATGTGTGTCAGTTAGGGTGTGGAAAGTCCC
CAGGCTCCCCAGCAGGCAGAAGTATGCAAAGCATGCATCTCAATTAGTCAGCAACCAGGTGTGGAAAGTC
CCCAGGCTCCCCAGCAGGCAGAAGTATGCAAAGCATGCATCTCAATTAGTCAGCAACCATAGTCCCGCCC
CTAACTCCGCCCATCCCGCCCCTAACTCCGCCCAGTTCCGCCCATTCTCCGCCCCATGGCTGACTAATTT
TTTTTATTTATGCAGAGGCCGAGGCCGCCTCTGCCTCTGAGCTATTCCAGAAGTAGTGAGGAGGCTTTTT
TGGAGGCCTAGGCTTTTGCAAAAAGCTCCCGGGAGCTTGTATATCCATTTTCGGATCTGATCAAGAGACA
GGATGAGGATCGTTTCGCATGATTGAACAAGATGGATTGCACGCAGGTTCTCCGGCCGCTTGGGTGGAGA
GGCTATTCGGCTATGACTGGGCACAACAGACAATCGGCTGCTCTGATGCCGCCGTGTTCCGGCTGTCAGC
GCAGGGGCGCCCGGTTCTTTTTGTCAAGACCGACCTGTCCGGTGCCCTGAATGAACTGCAGGACGAGGCA
GCGCGGCTATCGTGGCTGGCCACGACGGGCGTTCCTTGCGCAGCTGTGCTCGACGTTGTCACTGAAGCGG
GAAGGGACTGGCTGCTATTGGGCGAAGTGCCGGGGCAGGATCTCCTGTCATCTCACCTTGCTCCTGCCGA
GAAAGTATCCATCATGGCTGATGCAATGCGGCGGCTGCATACGCTTGATCCGGCTACCTGCCCATTCGAC
CACCAAGCGAAACATCGCATCGAGCGAGCACGTACTCGGATGGAAGCCGGTCTTGTCGATCAGGATGATC
TGGACGAAGAGCATCAGGGGCTCGCGCCAGCCGAACTGTTCGCCAGGCTCAAGGCGCGCATGCCCGACGG
CGAGGATCTCGTCGTGACCCATGGCGATGCCTGCTTGCCGAATATCATGGTGGAAAATGGCCGCTTTTCT
GGATTCATCGACTGTGGCCGGCTGGGTGTGGCGGACCGCTATCAGGACATAGCGTTGGCTACCCGTGATA
TTGCTGAAGAGCTTGGCGGCGAATGGGCTGACCGCTTCCTCGTGCTTTACGGTATCGCCGCTCCCGATTC
GCAGCGCATCGCCTTCTATCGCCTTCTTGACGAGTTCTTCTGAGCGGGACTCTGGGGTTCGAAATGACCG
ACCAAGCGACGCCCAACCTGCCATCACGAGATTTCGATTCCACCGCCGCCTTCTATGAAAGGTTGGGCTT
CGGAATCGTTTTCCGGGACGCCGGCTGGATGATCCTCCAGCGCGGGGATCTCATGCTGGAGTTCTTCGCC
CACCCCAACTTGTTTATTGCAGCTTATAATGGTTACAAATAAAGCAATAGCATCACAAATTTCACAAATA
AAGCATTTTTTTCACTGCATTCTAGTTGTGGTTTGTCCAAACTCATCAATGTATCTTATCATGTCTGTAT
ACCGTCGACCTCTAGCTAGAGCTTGGCGTAATCATGGTCATAGCTGTTTCCTGTGTGAAATTGTTATCCG
CTCACAATTCCACACAACATACGAGCCGGAAGCATAAAGTGTAAAGCCTGGGGTGCCTAATGAGTGAGCT
AACTCACATTAATTGCGTTGCGCTCACTGCCCGCTTTCCAGTCGGGAAACCTGTCGTGCCAGCTGCATTA
ATGAATCGGCCAACGCGCGGGGAGAGGCGGTTTGCGTATTGGGCGCTCTTCCGCTTCCTCGCTCACTGAC
TCGCTGCGCTCGGTCGTTCGGCTGCGGCGAGCGGTATCAGCTCACTCAAAGGCGGTAATACGGTTATCCA
CAGAATCAGGGGATAACGCAGGAAAGAACATGTGAGCAAAAGGCCAGCAAAAGGCCAGGAACCGTAAAAA
GGCCGCGTTGCTGGCGTTTTTCCATAGGCTCCGCCCCCCTGACGAGCATCACAAAAATCGACGCTCAAGT
CAGAGGTGGCGAAACCCGACAGGACTATAAAGATACCAGGCGTTTCCCCCTGGAAGCTCCCTCGTGCGCT
CTCCTGTTCTGACCCTGCCGCTTACCGGATACCTGTCCGCCTTTCTCCCTTCGGGAAGCGTGGCGCTTTC
TCATAGCTCACGCTGTAGGTATCTCAGTTCGGTGTAGGTCGTTCGCTCCAAGCTGGGCTGTGTGCACGAA
CCCCCCGTTCAGCCCGACCGCTGCGCCTTATCCGGTAACTATCGTCTTGAGTCCAACCCGGTAAGACACG
ACTTATCGCCACTGGCAGCAGCCACTGGTAACAGGATTAGCAGAGCGAGGTATGTAGGCGGTGCTACAGA
GTTCTTGAAGTGGTGGCCTAACTACGGCTACACTAGAAGAACAGTATTTGGTATCTGCGCTCTGCTGAAG
CCAGTTACCTTCGGAAAAAGAGTTGGTAGCTCTTGATCCGGCAAACAAACCACCGCTGGTAGCGGTGGTT
TTTTTGTTTGCAAGCAGCAGATTACGCGCAGAAAAAAAGGATCTCAAGAAGATCCTTTGATCTTTTCTAC
GGGGTCTGACGCTCAGTGGAACGAAAACTCACGTTAAGGGATTTTGGTCATGAGATTATCAAAAAGGATC
TTCACCTAGATCCTTTTAAATTAAAAATGAAGTTTTAAATCAATCTAAAGTATATATGAGTAAACTTGGT
CTGACAGTTACCAATGCTTAATCAGTGAGGCACCTATCTCAGCGATCTGTCTATTTCGTTCATCCATAGT
TGCCTGACTCCCCGTCGTGTAGATAACTACGATACGGGAGGGCTTACCATCTGGCCCCAGTGCTGCAATG
ATACCGCGAGACCCACGCTCACCGGCTCCAGATTTATCAGCAATAAACCAGCCAGCCGGAAGGGCCGAGC
GCAGAAGTGGTCCTGCAACTTTATCCGCCTCCATCCAGTCTATTAATTGTTGCCGGGAAGCTAGAGTAAG
TAGTTCGCCAGTTAATAGTTTGCGCAACGTTGTTGCCATTGCTACAGGCATCGTGGTGTCACGCTCGTCG
TTTGGTATGGCTTCATTCAGCTCCGGTTCCCAACGATCAAGGCGAGTTACATGATCCCCCATGTTGTGCA
AAAAAGCGGTTAGCTCCTTCGGTCCTCCGATCGTTGTCAGAAGTAAGTTGGCCGCAGTGTTATCACTCAT
GGTTATGGCAGCACTGCATAATTCTCTTACTGTCATGCCATCCGTAAGATGCTTTTCTGTGACTGGTGAG
TACTCAACCAAGTCATTCTGAGAATAGTGTATGCGGCGACCGAGTTGCTCTTGCCCGGCGTCAATACGGG
ATAATACCGCGCCACATAGCAGAACTTTAAAAGTGCTCATCATTGGAAAACGTTCTTCGGGGCGAAAACT
CTCAAGGATCTTACCGCTGTTGAGATCCAGTTCGATGTAACCCACTCGTGCACCCAACTGATCTTCAGCA
TCTTTTACTTTCACCAGCGTTTCTGGGTGAGCAAAAACAGGAAGGCAAAATGCCGCAAAAAAGGGAATAA
GGGCGACACGGAAATGTTGAATACTCATACTCTTCCTTTTTCAATATTATTGAAGCATTTATCAGGGTTA
TTGTCTCATGAGCGGATACATATTTGAATGTATTTAGAAAAATAAACAAATAGGGGTTCCGCGCACATTT
CCCCGAAAAGTGCCACCTGACGTCGACGGATCGGGAGATCTCCCGATCCCCTATGGTGCACTCTCAGTAC
AATCTGCTCTGATGCCGCATAGTTAAGCCAGTATCTGCTCCCTGCTTGTGTGTTGGAGGTCGCTGAGTAG
TGCGCGAGCAAAATTTAAGCTACAACAAGGCAAGGCTTGACCGACAATTGCATGAAGAATCTGCTTAGGG
TTAGGCGTTTTGC
Features (pLannotate 1.2.2; 21 found; start..end, strand, type, name):
     36..415     +  enhancer       CMV enhancer: human cytomegalovirus immediate early enhancer
    416..619     +  promoter       CMV promoter: human cytomegalovirus (CMV) immediate early promoter
    615..648     +  LTR            5' LTR (truncated) (fragment): truncated 5' long terminal repeat (LTR) from HIV-1
    664..682     +  promoter       T7 promoter: promoter for bacteriophage T7 RNA polymerase
    732..2376    +  CDS            luciferase (fragment): firefly luciferase; luc
   2459..2477    -  promoter       SP6 promoter: promoter for bacteriophage SP6 RNA polymerase
   2503..2727    +  polyA_signal   bGH poly(A) signal: bovine growth hormone polyadenylation signal
   2731..2752    +  promoter       SV40 promoter (fragment): SV40 enhancer and early promoter
   2773..3201    +  rep_origin     f1 ori (sequence partly withheld): f1 bacteriophage origin of replication; arrow indicates direction of (+) strand synthesis
   3215..3544    +  promoter       SV40 promoter: SV40 enhancer and early promoter
   3611..4402    +  CDS            neo: KKA2_KLEPN - Also known as kan, nptII. Experimental evidence at protein level: Swiss-Prot protein existence level 1. Resistance to kanamycin, neomycin, paromomycin, ribostamycin, butirosin and gentamicin B. From Klebsiella pneumoniae.
   4426..4584    +  CDS            ble (fragment): BLE_KLEPN - Experimental evidence at protein level: Swiss-Prot protein existence level 1. Binding protein with a strong affinity to the bleomycin family of antibiotics. Binds to CL990; an antimitotic-antibiotic compound. From Klebsiella pneumoniae.
   4579..4700    +  polyA_signal   SV40 poly(A) signal: SV40 polyadenylation signal
   4773..4789    -  protein_bind   lac operator: The lac repressor binds to the lac operator to inhibit transcription in E. coli. This inhibition can be relieved by adding lactose or isopropyl-β-D-thiogalactopyranoside (IPTG). lac repressor encoded by lacI
   4797..4827    -  promoter       lac promoter: promoter for the E. coli lac operon
   4842..4863    -  protein_bind   CAP binding site: CAP binding activates transcription in the presence of cAMP. E. coli catabolite activator protein
   4876..4968    -  CDS            lacI (fragment): lac repressor; lacI; The lac repressor binds to the lac operator to inhibit transcription in E. coli. This inhibition can be relieved by adding lactose or isopropyl-β-D-thiogalactopyranoside (IPTG).
   5151..5739    -  rep_origin     ori: high-copy-number ColE1/pMB1/pBR322/pUC origin of replication
   5910..6770    -  CDS            AmpR: β-lactamase; bla; confers resistance to ampicillin, carbenicillin, and related antibiotics
   6771..6875    -  promoter       AmpR promoter: bla
   6934..6986    -  misc_feature   bom (fragment): basis of mobility region from pBR322
