[The description below was written by a language model from this plasmid's Addgene catalogue record and pLannotate feature annotations shown in this document.]
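Description:
pCDNA3 ATP5O(TISU)-FF is a mammalian expression and luciferase reporter plasmid built on a pcDNA3 backbone that already carried firefly luciferase. It is propagated in E. coli from a high-copy ColE1/pUC-type origin under ampicillin selection (AmpR, β-lactamase), and it also carries an f1 phage origin. An SV40 early promoter drives a neomycin/kanamycin phosphotransferase gene followed by the SV40 poly(A) signal, the standard pcDNA3 cassette that allows G418 selection of transfected mammalian cells. Short annotated fragments of ble, lacI, the lac promoter/operator, bom and an HIV-1 LTR-like stretch appear to be backbone remnants or brief sequence matches rather than functional parts.

The reporter unit consists of the CMV immediate-early enhancer and promoter, a T7 promoter, the firefly luciferase coding sequence and the bGH polyadenylation signal, with an SP6 promoter facing back toward the insert. The insert itself is only 8 bp: the full TISU (translation initiator of short 5' UTR) element of human ATP5O (ATP5PO), a subunit of mitochondrial ATP synthase. TISU elements span the start codon, so luciferase is fused directly downstream. Its second and third codons were changed from GAAGAC to GCTGCC, presumably to reproduce the part of the element lying downstream of the start codon; this probably explains why the luciferase is annotated as a fragment. The element is too short to be annotated in the feature table. The sequenced record (7,105 nt) is slightly longer than the catalogued size of 7,008 bp.

The plasmid puts luciferase translation under the control of the ATP5O TISU. It comes from work on how 5' UTR features determine the mode of translation of mTOR-sensitive mRNAs.
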