Addgene plasmid #85489: pCDNA3 ATP5O(TISU)-FF
Purpose: Firefly luciferase under the control of ATP5O TISU
Depositing lab: Ivan Topisirovic. Depositing organization: Lady Davis Institute for Medical Research. Publication: nanoCAGE reveals 5' UTR features that define specific modes of translation of functionally related MTOR-sensitive mRNAs. Gandin V, Masvidal L, Hulea L, Gravel SP, Cargnello M, McLaughlan S, Cai Y, Balanathan P, Morita M, Rajakumar A, Furic L, Pollak M, Porco JA Jr, St-Pierre J, Pelletier J, Larsson O, Topisirovic I. Genome Res. 2016 May;26(5):636-48. doi: 10.1101/gr.197566.115. Epub 2016 Mar 16. PubMed 26984228.
Backbone
  Vector backbone: pCDNA3 addgene #26612
  Backbone size w/o insert (bp): 7000
  Total vector size (bp): 7008
  Vector type: Mammalian Expression, Luciferase
Growth in bacteria
  Bacterial resistance: Ampicillin, 100 μg/mL
  Growth temperature: 37°C
  Growth strain: DH5alpha
  Copy number: High Copy
Gene/Insert
  Gene/Insert name: Full TISU element of ATP5O
  Species: H. sapiens (human)
  Insert size (bp): 8
  Mutation: 2nd and 3rd codon of luciferase were modified from GAAGAC to GCTGCC
  GenBank ID: NM_001697.2
  Entrez Gene: ATP5PO (a.k.a. ATP5O, ATPO, HMC08D05, MC5DN7, OSCP)
  Tag / fusion protein: Firefly luciferase (C terminal on insert)
  Cloning method: Ligation Independent Cloning
  Sequencing primers: 5′ CMV
Terms and licenses: Academic/Nonprofit Terms; Industry Terms: Not Available to Industry
How to cite: pCDNA3 ATP5O(TISU)-FF was a gift from Ivan Topisirovic (Addgene plasmid # 85489 ; http://n2t.net/addgene:85489 ; RRID:Addgene_85489)
